>Addgene plasmid #144287 | TFORF1267 | addgene full sequence | sequence record 404151 | Addgene NGS Result
TTAATGTAGTCTTATGCAATACTCTTGTAGTCTTGCAACATGGTAACGATGAGTTAGCAACATGCCTTAC
AAGGAGAGAAAAAGCACCGTGCATGCCGATTGGTGGAAGTAAGGTGGTACGATCGTGCCTTATTAGGAAG
GCAACAGACGGGTCTGACATGGATTGGACGAACCACTGAATTGCCGCATTGCAGAGATATTGTATTTAAG
TGCCTAGCTCGATACATAAACGGGTCTCTCTGGTTAGACCAGATCTGAGCCTGGGAGCTCTCTGGCTAAC
TAGGGAACCCACTGCTTAAGCCTCAATAAAGCTTGCCTTGAGTGCTTCAAGTAGTGTGTGCCCGTCTGTT
GTGTGACTCTGGTAACTAGAGATCCCTCAGACCCTTTTAGTCAGTGTGGAAAATCTCTAGCAGTGGCGCC
CGAACAGGGACTTGAAAGCGAAAGGGAAACCAGAGGAGCTCTCTCGACGCAGGACTCGGCTTGCTGAAGC
GCGCACGGCAAGAGGCGAGGGGCGGCGACTGGTGAGTACGCCAAAAATTTTGACTAGCGGAGGCTAGAAG
GAGAGAGATGGGTGCGAGAGCGTCAGTATTAAGCGGGGGAGAATTAGATCGCGATGGGAAAAAATTCGGT
TAAGGCCAGGGGGAAAGAAAAAATATAAATTAAAACATATAGTATGGGCAAGCAGGGAGCTAGAACGATT
CGCAGTTAATCCTGGCCTGTTAGAAACATCAGAAGGCTGTAGACAAATACTGGGACAGCTACAACCATCC
CTTCAGACAGGATCAGAAGAACTTAGATCATTATATAATACAGTAGCAACCCTCTATTGTGTGCATCAAA
GGATAGAGATAAAAGACACCAAGGAAGCTTTAGACAAGATAGAGGAAGAGCAAAACAAAAGTAAGACCAC
CGCACAGCAAGCGGCCGCTGATCTTCAGACCTGGAGGAGGAGATATGAGGGACAATTGGAGAAGTGAATT
ATATAAATATAAAGTAGTAAAAATTGAACCATTAGGAGTAGCACCCACCAAGGCAAAGAGAAGAGTGGTG
CAGAGAGAAAAAAGAGCAGTGGGAATAGGAGCTTTGTTCCTTGGGTTCTTGGGAGCAGCAGGAAGCACTA
TGGGCGCAGCGTCAATGACGCTGACGGTACAGGCCAGACAATTATTGTCTGGTATAGTGCAGCAGCAGAA
CAATTTGCTGAGGGCTATTGAGGCGCAACAGCATCTGTTGCAACTCACAGTCTGGGGCATCAAGCAGCTC
CAGGCAAGAATCCTGGCTGTGGAAAGATACCTAAAGGATCAACAGCTCCTGGGGATTTGGGGTTGCTCTG
GAAAACTCATTTGCACCACTGCTGTGCCTTGGAATGCTAGTTGGAGTAATAAATCTCTGGAACAGATTTG
GAATCACACGACCTGGATGGAGTGGGACAGAGAAATTAACAATTACACAAGCTTAATACACTCCTTAATT
GAAGAATCGCAAAACCAGCAAGAAAAGAATGAACAAGAATTATTGGAATTAGATAAATGGGCAAGTTTGT
GGAATTGGTTTAACATAACAAATTGGCTGTGGTATATAAAATTATTCATAATGATAGTAGGAGGCTTGGT
AGGTTTAAGAATAGTTTTTGCTGTACTTTCTATAGTGAATAGAGTTAGGCAGGGATATTCACCATTATCG
TTTCAGACCCACCTCCCAACCCCGAGGGGACCCATGCATTGCATCTCAATTAGTCAGCAACCAGGTGTGG
AAAGTCCCCAGGCTCCCCAGCAGGCAGAAGTATGCAAAGCATGCGTCTCAATTAGTCAGCAACCATAGTC
CCGCCCCTAACTCCGCCCATCCCGCCCCTAACTCCGCCCAGTTCCGCCCATTCTCCGCCCCATGGCTGAC
TAATTTTTTTTATTTATGCAGAGGCCGAGGCCGCCTCGGCCTCTGAGCTATTCCAGAAGTAGTGAGGAGG
CTTTTTTGGAGGCCTAGGCTTTTGCAAAAAGCTTTCTAGAGGTACCACCGGAGCTTACCATGACCGAGTA
CAAGCCCACGGTGCGCCTCGCCACCCGCGACGACGTCCCCAGGGCCGTACGCACCCTCGCCGCCGCGTTC
GCCGACTACCCCGCCACGCGCCACACCGTCGATCCGGACCGCCACATCGAGCGGGTCACCGAGCTGCAAG
AACTCTTCCTCACGCGCGTCGGGCTCGACATCGGCAAGGTGTGGGTCGCGGACGACGGCGCCGCCGTGGC
GGTCTGGACCACGCCGGAGAGCGTCGAAGCGGGGGCGGTGTTCGCCGAGATCGGCCCGCGCATGGCCGAG
TTGAGCGGTTCCCGGCTGGCCGCGCAGCAACAGATGGAAGGCCTCCTGGCGCCGCACCGGCCCAAGGAGC
CCGCGTGGTTCCTGGCCACCGTCGGCGTCTCGCCCGACCACCAGGGCAAGGGTCTGGGCAGCGCCGTCGT
GCTCCCCGGAGTGGAGGCGGCCGAGCGCGCCGGGGTGCCCGCCTTCCTGGAGACCTCCGCGCCCCGCAAC
CTCCCCTTCTACGAGCGGCTCGGCTTCACCGTCACCGCCGACGTCGAGGTGCCCGAAGGACCGCGCACCT
GGTGCATGACCCGCAAGCCCGGTGCCAGTTAACGAATTCTAGATCTTGAGACAAATGGCAGTATTCATCC
ACAATTTTAAAAGAAAAGGGGGGATTGGGGGGTACAGTGCAGGGGAAAGAATAGTAGACATAATAGCAAC
AGACATACAAACTAAAGAATTACAAAAACAAATTACAAAAATTCAAAATTTTCGGGTTTATTACAGGGAC
AGCAGAGATCCACTTTGGCGCCGGCTCGAGGCCTGCAGGTGCAAAGATGGATAAAGTTTTAAACAGAGAG
GAATCTTTGCAGCTAATGGACCTTCTAGGTCTTGAAAGGAGTGGGAATTGGCTCCGGTGCCCGTCAGTGG
GCAGAGCGCACATCGCCCACAGTCCCCGAGAAGTTGGGGGGAGGGGTCGGCAATTGAACCGGTGCCTAGA
GAAGGTGGCGCGGGGTAAACTGGGAAAGTGATGTCGTGTACTGGCTCCGCCTTTTTCCCGAGGGTGGGGG
AGAACCGTATATAAGTGCAGTAGTCGCCGTGAACGTTCTTTTTCGCAACGGGTTTGCCGCCAGAACACAG
GTAAGTGCCGTGTGTGGTTCCCGCGGGCCTGGCCTCTTTACGGGTTATGGCCCTTGCGTGCCTTGAATTA
CTTCCACCTGGCTGCAGTACGTGATTCTTGATCCCGAGCTTCGGGTTGGAAGTGGGTGGGAGAGTTCGAG
GCCTTGCGCTTAAGGAGCCCCTTCGCCTCGTGCTTGAGTTGAGGCCTGGCCTGGGCGCTGGGGCCGCCGC
GTGCGAATCTGGTGGCACCTTCGCGCCTGTCTCGCTGCTTTCGATAAGTCTCTAGCCATTTAAAATTTTT
GATGACCTGCTGCGACGCTTTTTTTCTGGCAAGATAGTCTTGTAAATGCGGGCCAAGATCTGCACACTGG
TATTTCGGTTTTTGGGGCCGCGGGCGGCGACGGGGCCCGTGCGTCCCAGCGCACATGTTCGGCGAGGCGG
GGCCTGCGAGCGCGGCCACCGAGAATCGGACGGGGGTAGTCTCAAGCTGGCCGGCCTGCTCTGGTGCCTG
GCCTCGCGCCGCCGTGTATCGCCCCGCCCTGGGCGGCAAGGCTGGCCCGGTCGGCACCAGTTGCGTGAGC
GGAAAGATGGCCGCTTCCCGGCCCTGCTGCAGGGAGCTCAAAATGGAGGACGCGGCGCTCGGGAGAGCGG
GCGGGTGAGTCACCCACACAAAGGAAAAGGGCCTTTCCGTCCTCAGCCGTCGCTTCATGTGACTCCACGG
AGTACCGGGCGCCGTCCAGGCACCTCGATTAGTTCTCGAGCTTTTGGAGTACGTCGTCTTTAGGTTGGGG
GGAGGGGTTTTATGCGATGGAGTTTCCCCACACTGAGTGGGTGGAGACTGAAGTTAGGCCAGCTTGGCAC
TTGATGTAATTCTCCTTGGAATTTGCCCTTTTTGAGTTTGGATCTTGGTTCATTCTCAAGCCTCAGACAG
TGGTTCAAAGTTTTTTTCTTCCATTTCAGGTGTCGTGAGGCTAGCACCGCCACCATGCTGGACACCTTCA
GGCTTCTGGTCTCTGTGGGACATTGGTTACCGAAGCCGAATGTCATCTCCCTGCTGGAGCAAGAGGCAGA
GCTGTGGGCGGTGGAGTCTAGACTTCCCCAAGGCGTGTACCCAGACTTGGAAACTAGACCCAAAGTCAAA
CTGTCAGTTCTAAAGCAAGGCATCTCTGAAGAAATATCCAACAGTGTCATCTTGGTAGAAAGATTCCTGT
GGGATGGTCTGTGGTACTGCAGGGGTGAGGACACTGAGGGCCACTGGGAATGGAGTTGTGAGAGTCTAGA
GAGCCTGGCAGTGCCGGTGGCCTTCACGCCTGTGAAGACGCCTGTTCTGGAGCAGTGGCAGAGGAATGGG
TTTGGGGAAAACATAAGTCTGAACCCTGATCTCCCACATCAACCAATGACTCCTGAAAGACAAAGCCCCC
ACACATGGGGAACACGTGGAAAAAGGGAGAAGCCAGACCTAAATGTTTTACAGAAAACCTGTGTAAAAGA
GAAACCCTACAAATGTCAGGAATGCGGAAAGGCCTTTAGTCACAGCTCAGCACTTATCGAACACCACCGG
ACGCACACAGGAGAGAGACCTTACGAATGTCACGAATGCTTAAAAGGCTTCCGGAACAGCTCGGCACTTA
CCAAACACCAGAGAATCCATACTGGGGAGAAACCCTATAAATGCACTCAGTGTGGGAGGACCTTCAACCA
AATTGCCCCACTGATCCAGCACCAGAGAACTCACACAGGTGAGAAGCCCTATGAATGCAGCGAATGTGGG
AAATCCTTCAGTTTTAGGTCCTCCTTCAGCCAGCACGAGCGAACTCACACAGGCGAGAAGCCCTACGAGT
GCAGTGAGTGTGGGAAAGCCTTCCGGCAAAGCATCCACCTCACCCAGCATCTGCGAATCCACACTGGGGA
GAAACCCTATCAGTGTGGTGAGTGTGGCAAGGCCTTCAGCCACAGCTCATCCTTGACCAAACACCAGCGA
ATCCACACAGGGGAGAAGCCCTACGAGTGCCATGAGTGTGGAAAAGCCTTCACCCAGATCACACCACTGA
TTCAGCACCAGAGGACCCACACAGGAGAAAAGCCCTATGAGTGTGGTGAGTGTGGGAAAGCCTTCAGTCA
GAGCACACTCCTGACCGAGCATCGGAGGATTCACACAGGAGAGAAGCCCTATGGATGCAACGAGTGTGGG
AAAACCTTCAGCCACAGCTCCTCACTCAGCCAGCATGAGCGGACACACACAGGAGAGAAGCCCTATGAGT
GCAGTCAGTGTGGGAAGGCCTTCCGGCAGAGCACACACCTCACCCAACACCAGCGAATCCACACAGGGGA
GAAGCCCTATGAATGCAATGACTGCGGCAAGGCATTCAGTCACAGCTCGTCCCTCACCAAACATCAGCGA
ATCCACACTGGGGAGAAGCCCTACGAATGCAACCAGTGTGGCAGAGCCTTCAGCCAGCTTGCTCCCCTCA
TTCAGCATCAGAGGATCCACACAGGAGAGAAACCCTATGAATGTAACCAGTGTGGCAGAGCCTTCAGCCA
GAGCTCCCTTCTCATCGAACACCAGAGGATTCACACCAAGGAAAAGCCGTATGGGTGCAATGAGTGTGGG
AAATCCTTCAGCCACAGCTCCTCGCTCAGCCAGCACGAAAGGACGCACACTGGGGAAAAGCCCTATGAGT
GTCACGATTGCGGAAAGTCCTTTAGGCAGAGCACCCACCTCACTCAGCACCGGAGGATCCACACAGGAGA
GAAGCCATATGCATGCAGGGACTGTGGAAAGGCCTTTACCCACAGCTCCTCCCTTACCAAGCACCAGAGA
ACTCACACTGGATAGTAATGAACTAGTCCGTAACTTGAAAGTATTTCGATTTCTTGGCTTTATATATCTT
GTGGAAAGGACGATCTCTCTCCGTCCATTACCTAATAACGCGTTAAGTCGACAATCAACCTCTGGATTAC
AAAATTTGTGAAAGATTGACTGGTATTCTTAACTATGTTGCTCCTTTTACGCTATGTGGATACGCTGCTT
TAATGCCTTTGTATCATGCTATTGCTTCCCGTATGGCTTTCATTTTCTCCTCCTTGTATAAATCCTGGTT
GCTGTCTCTTTATGAGGAGTTGTGGCCCGTTGTCAGGCAACGTGGCGTGGTGTGCACTGTGTTTGCTGAC
GCAACCCCCACTGGTTGGGGCATTGCCACCACCTGTCAGCTCCTTTCCGGGACTTTCGCTTTCCCCCTCC
CTATTGCCACGGCGGAACTCATCGCCGCCTGCCTTGCCCGCTGCTGGACAGGGGCTCGGCTGTTGGGCAC
TGACAATTCCGTGGTGTTGTCGGGGAAATCATCGTCCTTTCCTTGGCTGCTCGCCTGTGTTGCCACCTGG
ATTCTGCGCGGGACGTCCTTCTGCTACGTCCCTTCGGCCCTCAATCCAGCGGACCTTCCTTCCCGCGGCC
TGCTGCCGGCTCTGCGGCCTCTTCCGCGTCTTCGCCTTCGCCCTCAGACGAGTCGGATCTCCCTTTGGGC
CGCCTCCCCGCGTCGACTTTAAGACCAATGACTTACAAGGCAGCTGTAGATCTTAGCCACTTTTTAAAAG
AAAAGGGGGGACTGGAAGGGCTAATTCACTCCCAACGAAGACAAGATCTGCTTTTTGCTTGTACTGGGTC
TCTCTGGTTAGACCAGATCTGAGCCTGGGAGCTCTCTGGCTAACTAGGGAACCCACTGCTTAAGCCTCAA
TAAAGCTTGCCTTGAGTGCTTCAAGTAGTGTGTGCCCGTCTGTTGTGTGACTCTGGTAACTAGAGATCCC
TCAGACCCTTTTAGTCAGTGTGGAAAATCTCTAGCAGTACGTATAGTAGTTCATGTCATCTTATTATTCA
GTATTTATAACTTGCAAAGAAATGAATATCAGAGAGTGAGAGGAACTTGTTTATTGCAGCTTATAATGGT
TACAAATAAAGCAATAGCATCACAAATTTCACAAATAAAGCATTTTTTTCACTGCATTCTAGTTGTGGTT
TGTCCAAACTCATCAATGTATCTTATCATGTCTGGCTCTAGCTATCCCGCCCCTAACTCCGCCCATCCCG
CCCCTAACTCCGCCCAGTTCCGCCCATTCTCCGCCCCATGGCTGACTAATTTTTTTTATTTATGCAGAGG
CCGAGGCCGCCTCGGCCTCTGAGCTATTCCAGAAGTAGTGAGGAGGCTTTTTTGGAGGCCTAGGGACGTA
CCCAATTCGCCCTATAGTGAGTCGTATTACGCGCGCTCACTGGCCGTCGTTTTACAACGTCGTGACTGGG
AAAACCCTGGCGTTACCCAACTTAATCGCCTTGCAGCACATCCCCCTTTCGCCAGCTGGCGTAATAGCGA
AGAGGCCCGCACCGATCGCCCTTCCCAACAGTTGCGCAGCCTGAATGGCGAATGGG
[124 nt withheld, positions 7547-7670]
C
[91 nt withheld, positions 7672-7762]
A
[49 nt withheld, positions 7764-7812]
CCTTTGACGTTGGAGTCCACGTTCTTT
[37 nt withheld, positions 7840-7876]
ACCCTATCTCGGTCTATTCTTTTGATTTATAAGGGATTTTGCCGATTTCGGCCTATTGGTTAAAAAATGA
GCTGATTTAACAAAAATTTAACGCGAATTTTAACAAAATATTAACGCTTACAATTTAGGTGGCACTTTTC
GGGGAAATGTGCGCGGAACCCCTATTTGTTTATTTTTCTAAATACATTCAAATATGTATCCGCTCATGAG
ACAATAACCCTGATAAATGCTTCAATAATATTGAAAAAGGAAGAGTATGAGTATTCAACATTTCCGTGTC
GCCCTTATTCCCTTTTTTGCGGCATTTTGCCTTCCTGTTTTTGCTCACCCAGAAACGCTGGTGAAAGTAA
AAGATGCTGAAGATCAGTTGGGTGCACGAGTGGGTTACATCGAACTGGATCTCAACAGCGGTAAGATCCT
TGAGAGTTTTCGCCCCGAAGAACGTTTTCCAATGATGAGCACTTTTAAAGTTCTGCTATGTGGCGCGGTA
TTATCCCGTATTGACGCCGGGCAAGAGCAACTCGGTCGCCGCATACACTATTCTCAGAATGACTTGGTTG
AGTACTCACCAGTCACAGAAAAGCATCTTACGGATGGCATGACAGTAAGAGAATTATGCAGTGCTGCCAT
AACCATGAGTGATAACACTGCGGCCAACTTACTTCTGACAACGATCGGAGGACCGAAGGAGCTAACCGCT
TTTTTGCACAACATGGGGGATCATGTAACTCGCCTTGATCGTTGGGAACCGGAGCTGAATGAAGCCATAC
CAAACGACGAGCGTGACACCACGATGCCTGTAGCAATGGCAACAACGTTGCGCAAACTATTAACTGGCGA
ACTACTTACTCTAGCTTCCCGGCAACAATTAATAGACTGGATGGAGGCGGATAAAGTTGCAGGACCACTT
CTGCGCTCGGCCCTTCCGGCTGGCTGGTTTATTGCTGATAAATCTGGAGCCGGTGAGCGTGGGTCTCGCG
GTATCATTGCAGCACTGGGGCCAGATGGTAAGCCCTCCCGTATCGTAGTTATCTACACGACGGGGAGTCA
GGCAACTATGGATGAACGAAATAGACAGATCGCTGAGATAGGTGCCTCACTGATTAAGCATTGGTAACTG
TCAGACCAAGTTTACTCATATATACTTTAGATTGATTTAAAACTTCATTTTTAATTTAAAAGGATCTAGG
TGAAGATCCTTTTTGATAATCTCATGACCAAAATCCCTTAACGTGAGTTTTCGTTCCACTGAGCGTCAGA
CCCCGTAGAAAAGATCAAAGGATCTTCTTGAGATCCTTTTTTTCTGCGCGTAATCTGCTGCTTGCAAACA
AAAAAACCACCGCTACCAGCGGTGGTTTGTTTGCCGGATCAAGAGCTACCAACTCTTTTTCCGAAGGTAA
CTGGCTTCAGCAGAGCGCAGATACCAAATACTGTTCTTCTAGTGTAGCCGTAGTTAGGCCACCACTTCAA
GAACTCTGTAGCACCGCCTACATACCTCGCTCTGCTAATCCTGTTACCAGTGGCTGCTGCCAGTGGCGAT
AAGTCGTGTCTTACCGGGTTGGACTCAAGACGATAGTTACCGGATAAGGCGCAGCGGTCGGGCTGAACGG
GGGGTTCGTGCACACAGCCCAGCTTGGAGCGAACGACCTACACCGAACTGAGATACCTACAGCGTGAGCT
ATGAGAAAGCGCCACGCTTCCCGAAGGGAGAAAGGCGGACAGGTATCCGGTAAGCGGCAGGGTCGGAACA
GGAGAGCGCACGAGGGAGCTTCCAGGGGGAAACGCCTGGTATCTTTATAGTCCTGTCGGGTTTCGCCACC
TCTGACTTGAGCGTCGATTTTTGTGATGCTCGTCAGGGGGGCGGAGCCTATGGAAAAACGCCAGCAACGC
GGCCTTTTTACGGTTCCTGGCCTTTTGCTGGCCTTTTGCTCACATGTTCTTTCCTGCGTTATCCCCTGAT
TCTGTGGATAACCGTATTACCGCCTTTGAGTGAGCTGATACCGCTCGCCGCAGCCGAACGACCGAGCGCA
GCGAGTCAGTGAGCGAGGAAGCGGAAGAGCGCCCAATACGCAAACCGCCTCTCCCCGCGCGTTGGCCGAT
TCATTAATGCAGCTGGCACGACAGGTTTCCCGACTGGAAAGCGGGCAGTGAGCGCAACGCAATTAATGTG
AGTTAGCTCACTCATTAGGCACCCCAGGCTTTACACTTTATGCTTCCGGCTCGTATGTTGTGTGGAATTG
TGAGCGGATAACAATTTCACACAGGAAACAGCTATGACCATGATTACGCCAAGCGCGCAATTAACCCTCA
CTAAAGGGAACAAAAGCTGGAGCTGCAAGC
Features (pLannotate 1.2.2; 32 found; start..end, strand, type, name):
      5..231     +  promoter       RSV promoter: Rous sarcoma virus enhancer/promoter
    232..412     +  LTR            5' LTR (truncated): truncated 5' long terminal repeat (LTR) from HIV-1
    459..584     +  misc_feature   HIV-1 Ψ: packaging signal of human immunodeficiency virus type 1
    568..931     +  CDS            HIV-1 gag (fragment): gag protein from human immunodeficiency virus 1; gag
   1077..1310    +  misc_feature   RRE: The Rev response element (RRE) of HIV-1 allows for Rev-dependent mRNA export from the nucleus to the cytoplasm.
   1687..1713    +  CDS            Rev (fragment): human immunodeficiency virus 1 (HIV-1) Rev protein; rev; enhances nuclear export of unspliced and incompletely spliced viral mRNAs
   1720..1743    +  promoter       SV40 promoter (fragment): SV40 early promoter
   1744..1815    +  promoter       SV40 promoter (fragment): SV40 enhancer and early promoter
   1839..1974    +  rep_origin     SV40 ori: SV40 origin of replication
   2020..2616    +  CDS            PuroR (fragment): puromycin N-acetyltransferase; pac from Streptomyces; confers resistance to puromycin
   2665..2782    +  misc_feature   cPPT/CTS: central polypurine tract and central termination sequence of HIV-1
   2847..2913    +  CDS            small t antigen (fragment): SV40 (simian virus 40) small t antigen
   2920..4098    +  promoter       EF-1α promoter: strong constitutive promoter for human elongation factor EF-1α
   4115..4702    +  CDS            ZNF135 (fragment): ZN135_HUMAN - Also known as ZNF61, ZNF78L1. Experimental evidence at protein level: Swiss-Prot protein existence level 1. Plays a role in the regulation of cell morphology and cytoskeletal organization. May be involved in transcriptional regulation. From Homo sapiens (Human).
   5195..5216    +  CDS            CCR5TC (fragment): zinc-finger domain from the CCR5-224 (+) zinc-finger nuclease that recognizes the left half-site target sequence in the human CCR5 gene (Perez et al., 2008; Gross et al., 2013)
   5978..6031    +  promoter       U6 promoter (fragment): RNA polymerase III promoter for human U6 snRNA
   6073..6661    +  misc_feature   WPRE: woodchuck hepatitis virus posttranscriptional regulatory element
   6712..6731    +  misc_feature   cPPT/CTS (fragment): central polypurine tract and central termination sequence of HIV-1
   6733..6966    +  LTR            3' LTR (ΔU3): self-inactivating 3' long terminal repeat (LTR) from HIV-1
   7044..7165    +  polyA_signal   SV40 poly(A) signal: SV40 polyadenylation signal
   7205..7340    +  rep_origin     SV40 ori: SV40 origin of replication
   7361..7379    -  promoter       T7 promoter: promoter for bacteriophage T7 RNA polymerase
   7387..7542    +  CDS            lacZα (fragment): LacZα fragment of β-galactosidase; lacZ fragment
   7547..7975    +  rep_origin     f1 ori (sequence partly withheld): f1 bacteriophage origin of replication; arrow indicates direction of (+) strand synthesis
   8028..8132    +  promoter       AmpR promoter: bla
   8133..8993    +  CDS            AmpR: β-lactamase; bla; confers resistance to ampicillin, carbenicillin, and related antibiotics
   9164..9752    +  rep_origin     ori: high-copy-number ColE1/pMB1/pBR322/pUC origin of replication
   9935..10027   +  CDS            lacI (fragment): lac repressor; lacI; The lac repressor binds to the lac operator to inhibit transcription in E. coli. This inhibition can be relieved by adding lactose or isopropyl-β-D-thiogalactopyranoside (IPTG).
  10040..10061   +  protein_bind   CAP binding site: CAP binding activates transcription in the presence of cAMP. E. coli catabolite activator protein
  10076..10106   +  promoter       lac promoter: promoter for the E. coli lac operon
  10114..10130   +  protein_bind   lac operator: The lac repressor binds to the lac operator to inhibit transcription in E. coli. This inhibition can be relieved by adding lactose or isopropyl-β-D-thiogalactopyranoside (IPTG). lac repressor encoded by lacI
  10175..10193   +  promoter       T3 promoter: promoter for bacteriophage T3 RNA polymerase
