[The description below was written by a language model from this plasmid's Addgene catalogue record and pLannotate feature annotations shown in this document.]
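Description:
TFORF1267 is a third-generation-style, self-inactivating lentiviral expression plasmid built on the pLX_TRC317 backbone and carrying the human zinc-finger transcription factor ZNF135 as its open reading frame. It belongs to a large barcoded transcription factor ORF collection in which each clone has a unique 24-bp barcode, so that individual factors can be identified by sequencing in pooled overexpression screens such as directed-differentiation experiments. In bacteria the plasmid is maintained through a high-copy ColE1/pUC-type origin and selected with ampicillin via the β-lactamase gene; an f1 origin and remnants of a lac/lacZα cloning region flanked by T7 and T3 promoters are also present in the backbone. The depositor notes that recombination can occur, as is common for LTR-containing plasmids.

The viral genome is transcribed in packaging cells from an RSV promoter fused to a truncated HIV-1 5' LTR, followed by the Ψ packaging signal with a partial gag sequence, and the Rev response element for nuclear export of the unspliced RNA. An SV40 early promoter/origin drives the puromycin N-acetyltransferase gene for selection of transduced mammalian cells, and a cPPT/CTS element aids nuclear import of the reverse-transcribed genome. Downstream, the strong constitutive EF-1α promoter drives the ZNF135 ORF of roughly 1.95 kb. The automated annotation labels only the first part of this ORF, and a short zinc-finger match further along probably reflects its repeated finger motifs. The barcode is not annotated in the feature table, and the short U6 promoter fragment downstream of the ORF is unexplained by the record. A WPRE enhances transcript expression ahead of the ΔU3 3' LTR, which inactivates LTR promoter activity after integration, and an SV40 polyadenylation signal follows.
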