Addgene plasmid #144287: TFORF1267
Purpose: Lentiviral vector for overexpressing transcription factor ORFs with unique 24-bp barcodes. Barcodes facilitate identification of transcription factors in pooled screens.
Depositing lab: Feng Zhang. Depositing organization: Broad Institute. Publication: A transcription factor atlas of directed differentiation. Joung J, Ma S, Tay T, Geiger-Schuller KR, Kirchgatterer PC, Verdine VK, Guo B, Arias-Garcia MA, Allen WE, Singh A, Kuksenko O, Abudayyeh OO, Gootenberg JS, Fu Z, Macrae RK, Buenrostro JD, Regev A, Zhang F. Cell. 2023 Jan 5;186(1):209-229.e26. doi: 10.1016/j.cell.2022.11.026. PubMed 36608654.
Backbone
  Vector backbone: pLX_TRC317
  Backbone manufacturer: Broad Institute Genetic Perturbation Platform
  Backbone size w/o insert (bp): 8264
  Vector type: Mammalian Expression, Lentiviral
  Selectable markers: Puromycin
Growth in bacteria
  Bacterial resistance: Ampicillin, 100 μg/mL
  Growth temperature: 37°C
  Growth strain: NEB Stable
  Copy number: High Copy
Gene/Insert
  Gene/Insert name: ZNF135
  Species: H. sapiens (human)
  Insert size (bp): 1952
  Entrez Gene: ZNF135 (a.k.a. pT3, ZNF61, pHZ-17, ZNF78L1)
  Promoter: EF1a
  Cloning method: Unknown
  Sequencing primers: 5′ GGGTGGAGACTGAAGTTAGGCCAG; 3′ CACATAGCGTAAAAGGAGCAACATAG
Terms and licenses: Academic/Nonprofit Terms; Industry Terms: Not Available to Industry
Depositor comments: NM_001289402,ENST00000506786 . The transcription factor ORF portion of this plasmid was synthesized by Genewiz. Please test multiple small colonies in case of plasmid recombination. To make this collection available in a timely manner, a portion of this collection was not fully sequenced by Addgene. If an Addgene verified full plasmid sequence is not available, please contact us prior to placing an order to request the full sequence.
How to cite: TFORF1267 was a gift from Feng Zhang (Addgene plasmid # 144287 ; http://n2t.net/addgene:144287 ; RRID:Addgene_144287)
