>Addgene plasmid #144287 | TFORF1267 | depositor partial sequence | sequence record 284976 | Insert
ACCGCCACCATGCTGGACACCTTCAGGCTTCTGGTCTCTGTGGGACATTGGTTACCGAAGCCGAATGTCA
TCTCCCTGCTGGAGCAAGAGGCAGAGCTGTGGGCGGTGGAGTCTAGACTTCCCCAAGGCGTGTACCCAGA
CTTGGAAACTAGACCCAAAGTCAAACTGTCAGTTCTAAAGCAAGGCATCTCTGAAGAAATATCCAACAGT
GTCATCTTGGTAGAAAGATTCCTGTGGGATGGTCTGTGGTACTGCAGGGGTGAGGACACTGAGGGCCACT
GGGAATGGAGTTGTGAGAGTCTAGAGAGCCTGGCAGTGCCGGTGGCCTTCACGCCTGTGAAGACGCCTGT
TCTGGAGCAGTGGCAGAGGAATGGGTTTGGGGAAAACATAAGTCTGAACCCTGATCTCCCACATCAACCA
ATGACTCCTGAAAGACAAAGCCCCCACACATGGGGAACACGTGGAAAAAGGGAGAAGCCAGACCTAAATG
TTTTACAGAAAACCTGTGTAAAAGAGAAACCCTACAAATGTCAGGAATGCGGAAAGGCCTTTAGTCACAG
CTCAGCACTTATCGAACACCACCGGACGCACACAGGAGAGAGACCTTACGAATGTCACGAATGCTTAAAA
GGCTTCCGGAACAGCTCGGCACTTACCAAACACCAGAGAATCCATACTGGGGAGAAACCCTATAAATGCA
CTCAGTGTGGGAGGACCTTCAACCAAATTGCCCCACTGATCCAGCACCAGAGAACTCACACAGGTGAGAA
GCCCTATGAATGCAGCGAATGTGGGAAATCCTTCAGTTTTAGGTCCTCCTTCAGCCAGCACGAGCGAACT
CACACAGGCGAGAAGCCCTACGAGTGCAGTGAGTGTGGGAAAGCCTTCCGGCAAAGCATCCACCTCACCC
AGCATCTGCGAATCCACACTGGGGAGAAACCCTATCAGTGTGGTGAGTGTGGCAAGGCCTTCAGCCACAG
CTCATCCTTGACCAAACACCAGCGAATCCACACAGGGGAGAAGCCCTACGAGTGCCATGAGTGTGGAAAA
GCCTTCACCCAGATCACACCACTGATTCAGCACCAGAGGACCCACACAGGAGAAAAGCCCTATGAGTGTG
GTGAGTGTGGGAAAGCCTTCAGTCAGAGCACACTCCTGACCGAGCATCGGAGGATTCACACAGGAGAGAA
GCCCTATGGATGCAACGAGTGTGGGAAAACCTTCAGCCACAGCTCCTCACTCAGCCAGCATGAGCGGACA
CACACAGGAGAGAAGCCCTATGAGTGCAGTCAGTGTGGGAAGGCCTTCCGGCAGAGCACACACCTCACCC
AACACCAGCGAATCCACACAGGGGAGAAGCCCTATGAATGCAATGACTGCGGCAAGGCATTCAGTCACAG
CTCGTCCCTCACCAAACATCAGCGAATCCACACTGGGGAGAAGCCCTACGAATGCAACCAGTGTGGCAGA
GCCTTCAGCCAGCTTGCTCCCCTCATTCAGCATCAGAGGATCCACACAGGAGAGAAACCCTATGAATGTA
ACCAGTGTGGCAGAGCCTTCAGCCAGAGCTCCCTTCTCATCGAACACCAGAGGATTCACACCAAGGAAAA
GCCGTATGGGTGCAATGAGTGTGGGAAATCCTTCAGCCACAGCTCCTCGCTCAGCCAGCACGAAAGGACG
CACACTGGGGAAAAGCCCTATGAGTGTCACGATTGCGGAAAGTCCTTTAGGCAGAGCACCCACCTCACTC
AGCACCGGAGGATCCACACAGGAGAGAAGCCATATGCATGCAGGGACTGTGGAAAGGCCTTTACCCACAG
CTCCTCCCTTACCAAGCACCAGAGAACTCACACTGGATAGTAATGAACTAGTCCGTAACTTGAAAGTATT
TCGATTTCTTGGCTTTATATATCTTGTGGAAAGGACGATCTCTCTCCGTCCATTACCTAATA
