>Addgene plasmid #144287 | TFORF1267 | depositor partial sequence | sequence record 284977 | Barcode
TCTCTCTCCGTCCATTACCTAATA
